>Addgene plasmid #210909 | pFBOH-MHL_EIF3B:127-814 | addgene full sequence | sequence record 426146 | Addgene NGS Result
TCACTACGCGGCTGCTCAAACTTGGGCAGAACGTAAGCCGCGAGAGCGCCAACAACCGCTTCTTGGTCGA
AGGCAGCAAGCGCGATGAATGTCTTACTACGGAGCAAGTTCCCGAGGTAATCGGAGTCCGGCTGATGTTG
GGAGTAGGTGGCTACGTCTCCGAACTCACGACCGAAAAGATCAAGAGCAGCCCGCATGGATTTGACTTGG
TCAGGGCCGAGCCTACATGTGCGAATGATGCCCATACTTGAGCCACCTAACTTTGTTTTAGGGCGACTGC
CCTGCTGCGTAACATCGTTGCTGCTCCATAACATCAAACATCGACCCACGGCGTAACGCGCTTGCTGCTT
GGATGCCCGAGGCATAGACTGTACAAAAAAACAGTCATAACAAGCCATGAAAACCGCCACTGCGCCGTTA
CCACCGCTGCGTTCGGTCAAGGTTCTGGACCAGTTGCGTGAGCGCATACGCTACTTGCATTACAGTTTAC
GAACCGAACAGGCTTATGTCAACTGGGTTCGTGCCTTCATCCGTTTCCACGGTGTGCGTCACCCGGCAAC
CTTGGGCAGCAGCGAAGTCGAGGCATTTCTGTCCTGGCTGGCGAACGAGCGCAAGGTTTCGGTCTCCACG
CATCGTCAGGCATTGGCGGCCTTGCTGTTCTTCTACGGCAAGGTGCTGTGCACGGATCTGCCCTGGCTTC
AGGAGATCGGAAGACCTCGGCCGTCGCGGCGCTTGCCGGTGGTGCTGACCCCGGATGAAGTGGTTCGCAT
CCTCGGTTTTCTGGAAGGCGAGCATCGTTTGTTCGCCCAGGACTCTAGCTATAGTTCTAGTGGTTGGCTA
CGTATACTCCGGAATATTAATAGATCATGGAGATAATTAAAATGATAACCATCTCGCAAATAAATAAGTA
TTTTACTGTTTTCGTAACAGTTTTGTAATAAAAAAACCTATAAATATTCCGGATTATTCATACCGTCCCA
CCATCGGGCGCGGATCTCGGTCCGAAAACCATGCATCATCATCATCATCACAGCAGCGGCAGAGAAAACT
TGTATTTCCAGGGCATGCAGGACGCGGGAGGAAACGAGGGCAGAGCGGCCGAGGCCGAACCCCGGGCGCT
GGAGAATGGCGACGCGGACGAGCCCTCCTTCAGCGACCCCGAGGACTTCGTGGACGACGTGAGCGAGGAA
GAATTACTGGGAGATGTACTCAAAGATCGGCCCCAGGAAGCAGATGGAATCGATTCGGTGATTGTAGTGG
ACAATGTCCCTCAGGTGGGACCCGACCGACTTGAGAAACTCAAAAATGTCATCCACAAGATCTTTTCCAA
GTTTGGGAAAATCACAAATGATTTTTATCCTGAAGAGGATGGGAAGACAAAAGGGTATATTTTCCTGGAG
TACGCGTCCCCTGCCCACGCTGTGGATGCTGTGAAGAACGCCGACGGCTACAAGCTTGACAAGCAGCACA
CATTCCGGGTCAACCTCTTTACGGATTTTGACAAGTATATGACGATCAGTGACGAGTGGGATATTCCAGA
GAAACAGCCTTTCAAAGACCTGGGGAACTTACGTTACTGGCTTGAAGAGGCAGAATGCAGAGATCAGTAC
AGTGTGATTTTTGAGAGTGGAGACCGCACTTCCATATTCTGGAATGACGTAAAAGACCCTGTCTCAATTG
AAGAAAGAGCGAGATGGACAGAGACGTATGTGCGTTGGTCTCCTAAGGGCACCTACCTGGCTACCTTTCA
TCAAAGAGGCATTGCTCTATGGGGGGGAGAGAAATTCAAGCAAATTCAGAGATTCAGCCACCAAGGGGTT
CAGCTTATTGACTTCTCACCTTGTGAAAGGTACCTGGTGACCTTTAGCCCCCTGATGGACACGCAGGATG
ACCCTCAGGCCATAATCATCTGGGACATCCTTACGGGGCACAAGAAGAGGGGTTTTCACTGTGAGAGCTC
AGCCCATTGGCCTATTTTTAAGTGGAGCCATGATGGCAAATTCTTTGCCAGAATGACCCTGGATACGCTT
AGCATCTATGAAACTCCTTCTATGGGTCTTTTGGACAAGAAGAGTTTGAAGATCTCTGGGATAAAAGACT
TTTCTTGGTCTCCTGGTGGTAACATAATCGCCTTCTGGGTGCCTGAAGACAAAGATATTCCAGCCAGGGT
AACCCTGATGCAGCTCCCTACCAGGCAAGAGATCCGAGTGAGGAACCTGTTCAATGTGGTGGACTGCAAG
CTCCATTGGCAGAAGAACGGAGACTACTTGTGTGTGAAAGTAGATAGGACTCCGAAAGGCACCCAGGGTG
TTGTCACAAATTTTGAAATTTTCCGAATGAGGGAGAAACAGGTACCTGTGGATGTGGTCGAGATGAAAGA
AACCATCATAGCCTTTGCCTGGGAACCAAATGGAAGTAAGTTTGCTGTGCTGCACGGAGAGGCTCCGCGG
ATATCTGTGTCTTTCTACCACGTCAAAAACAACGGGAAGATTGAACTCATCAAGATGTTCGACAAGCAGC
AGGCGAACACCATCTTCTGGAGCCCCCAAGGACAGTTCGTGGTGTTGGCGGGCCTGAGGAGTATGAACGG
TGCCTTAGCGTTTGTGGACACTTCGGACTGCACGGTCATGAACATCGCAGAGCACTACATGGCTTCCGAC
GTCGAATGGGATCCTACTGGGCGCTACGTCGTCACCTCTGTGTCCTGGTGGAGCCATAAGGTGGACAACG
CGTACTGGCTGTGGACTTTCCAGGGACGCCTCCTGCAGAAGAACAACAAGGACCGCTTCTGCCAGCTGCT
GTGGCGGCCCCGGCCTCCCACACTCCTGAGCCAGGAACAGATCAAGCAAATTAAAAAGGATCTGAAGAAA
TACTCTAAGATCTTTGAACAGAAGGATCGTTTGAGTCAGTCCAAAGCCTCAAAGGAATTGGTGGAGAGAA
GGCGCACCATGATGGAAGATTTCCGGAAGTGCCGGAAAATGGCCCAGGAGCTCTATATGGAGCAGAAAAA
CGAGCGCCTGGAGTTGCGAGGAGGGGTGGACACTGACGAGCTGGACAGCAACGTGGACGACTGGGAAGAG
GAGACCATTGAGTTCTTCGTCACTGAAGAAATCATTCCCCTCGGGAATCAGGAGTGATGACGAAGCTTGT
CGAGAAGTACTAGAGGATCATAATCAGCCATACCACATTTGTAGAGGTTTTACTTGCTTTAAAAAACCTC
CCACACCTCCCCCTGAACCTGAAACATAAAATGAATGCAATTGTTGTTGTTAACTTGTTTATTGCAGCTT
ATAATGGTTACAAATAAAGCAATAGCATCACAAATTTCACAAATAAAGCATTTTTTTCACTGCATTCTAG
TTGTGGTTTGTCCAAACTCATCAATGTATCTTATCATGTCTGGATCTGATCACTGATATCGCCTAGGAGA
TCCGAACCAGATAAGTGAAATCTAGTTCCAAACTATTTTGTCATTTTTAATTTTCGTATTAGCTTACGAC
GCTACACCCAGTTCCCATCTATTTTGTCACTCTTCCCTAAATAATCCTTAAAAACTCCATTTCCACCCCT
CCCAGTTCCCAACTATTTTGTCCGCCCACAGCGGGGCATTTTTCTTCCTGTTATGTTTTTAATCAAACAT
CCTGCCAACTCCATGTGACAAACCGTCATCTTCGGCTACTTTTTCTCTGTCACAGAATGAAAATTTTTCT
GTCATCTCTTCGTTATTAATGTTTGTAATTGACTGAATATCAACGCTTATTTGCAGCCTGAATGGCGAAT
GGG
[124 nt withheld, positions 3784-3907]
C
[91 nt withheld, positions 3909-3999]
A
[49 nt withheld, positions 4001-4049]
CCTTTGACGTTGGAGTCCACGTTCTT
[37 nt withheld, positions 4076-4112]
ACCCTATCTCGGTCTATTCTTTTGATTTATAAGGGATTTTGCCGATTTCGGCCTATTGGTTAAAAAATGA
GCTGATTTAACAAAAATTTAACGCGAATTTTAACAAAATATTAACGCTTACAATTTAGGTGGCACTTTTC
GGGGAAATGTGCGCGGAACCCCTATTTGTTTATTTTTCTAAATACATTCAAATATGTATCCGCTCATGAG
ACAATAACCCTGATAAATGCTTCAATAATATTGAAAAAGGAAGAGTATGAGTATTCAACATTTCCGTGTC
GCCCTTATTCCCTTTTTTGCGGCATTTTGCCTTCCTGTTTTTGCTCACCCAGAAACGCTGGTGAAAGTAA
AAGATGCTGAAGATCAGTTGGGTGCACGAGTGGGTTACATCGAACTGGATCTCAACAGCGGTAAGATCCT
TGAGAGTTTTCGCCCCGAAGAACGTTTTCCAATGATGAGCACTTTTAAAGTTCTGCTATGTGGCGCGGTA
TTATCCCGTATTGACGCCGGGCAAGAGCAACTCGGTCGCCGCATACACTATTCTCAGAATGACTTGGTTG
AGTACTCACCAGTCACAGAAAAGCATCTTACGGATGGCATGACAGTAAGAGAATTATGCAGTGCTGCCAT
AACCATGAGTGATAACACTGCGGCCAACTTACTTCTGACAACGATCGGAGGACCGAAGGAGCTAACCGCT
TTTTTGCACAACATGGGGGATCATGTAACTCGCCTTGATCGTTGGGAACCGGAGCTGAATGAAGCCATAC
CAAACGACGAGCGTGACACCACGATGCCTGTAGCAATGGCAACAACGTTGCGCAAACTATTAACTGGCGA
ACTACTTACTCTAGCTTCCCGGCAACAATTAATAGACTGGATGGAGGCGGATAAAGTTGCAGGACCACTT
CTGCGCTCGGCCCTTCCGGCTGGCTGGTTTATTGCTGATAAATCTGGAGCCGGTGAGCGTGGGTCTCGCG
GTATCATTGCAGCACTGGGGCCAGATGGTAAGCCCTCCCGTATCGTAGTTATCTACACGACGGGGAGTCA
GGCAACTATGGATGAACGAAATAGACAGATCGCTGAGATAGGTGCCTCACTGATTAAGCATTGGTAACTG
TCAGACCAAGTTTACTCATATATACTTTAGATTGATTTAAAACTTCATTTTTAATTTAAAAGGATCTAGG
TGAAGATCCTTTTTGATAATCTCATGACCAAAATCCCTTAACGTGAGTTTTCGTTCCACTGAGCGTCAGA
CCCCGTAGAAAAGATCAAAGGATCTTCTTGAGATCCTTTTTTTCTGCGCGTAATCTGCTGCTTGCAAACA
AAAAAACCACCGCTACCAGCGGTGGTTTGTTTGCCGGATCAAGAGCTACCAACTCTTTTTCCGAAGGTAA
CTGGCTTCAGCAGAGCGCAGATACCAAATACTGTTCTTCTAGTGTAGCCGTAGTTAGGCCACCACTTCAA
GAACTCTGTAGCACCGCCTACATACCTCGCTCTGCTAATCCTGTTACCAGTGGCTGCTGCCAGTGGCGAT
AAGTCGTGTCTTACCGGGTTGGACTCAAGACGATAGTTACCGGATAAGGCGCAGCGGTCGGGCTGAACGG
GGGGTTCGTGCACACAGCCCAGCTTGGAGCGAACGACCTACACCGAACTGAGATACCTACAGCGTGAGCT
ATGAGAAAGCGCCACGCTTCCCGAAGGGAGAAAGGCGGACAGGTATCCGGTAAGCGGCAGGGTCGGAACA
GGAGAGCGCACGAGGGAGCTTCCAGGGGGAAACGCCTGGTATCTTTATAGTCCTGTCGGGTTTCGCCACC
TCTGACTTGAGCGTCGATTTTTGTGATGCTCGTCAGGGGGGCGGAGCCTATGGAAAAACGCCAGCAACGC
GGCCTTTTTACGGTTCCTGGCCTTTTGCTGGCCTTTTGCTCACATGTTCTTTCCTGCGTTATCCCCTGAT
TCTGTGGATAACCGTATTACCGCCTTTGAGTGAGCTGATACCGCTCGCCGCAGCCGAACGACCGAGCGCA
GCGAGTCAGTGAGCGAGGAAGCGGAAGAGCGCCTGATGCGGTATTTTCTCCTTACGCATCTGTGCGGTAT
TTCACACCGCATAGACCAGCCGCGTAACCTGGCAAAATCGGTTACGGTTGAGTAATAAATGGATGCCCTG
CGTAAGCGGGTGTGGGCGGACAATAAAGTCTTAAACTGAACAAAATAGATCTAAACTATGACAATAAAGT
CTTAAACTAGACAGAATAGTTGTAAACTGAAATCAGTCCAGTTATGCTGTGAAAAAGCATACTGGACTTT
TGTTATGGCTAAAGCAAACTCTTCATTTTCTGAAGTGCAAATTGCCCGTCGTATTAAAGAGGGGCGTGGC
CAAGGGCATGGTAAAGACTATATTCGCGGCGTTGTGACAATTTACCGAACAACTCCGCGGCCGGGAAGCC
GATCTCGGCTTGAACGAATTGTTAGGTGGCGGTACTTGGGTCGATATCAAAGTGCATCACTTCTTCCCGT
ATGCCCAACTTTGTATAGAGAGCCACTGCGGGATCGTCACCGTAATCTGCTTGCACGTAGATCACATAAG
CACCAAGCGCGTTGGCCTCATGCTTGAGCAGATTGATGAGCGCGGTGGCAATGCCCTGCCTCCGGTGCTC
GCCGGAGACTGCGAGATCATAGATATAGATC
Features (pLannotate 1.2.2; 16 found; start..end, strand, type, name):
    484..512     -  promoter       Pc promoter: intI1 (promoter lies within the coding sequence); class 1 integron promoter
    490..837     -  CDS            YPR2_ECOLX (fragment): Protein predicted: Swiss-Prot protein existence level 4. From Escherichia coli.
    864..955     +  promoter       polyhedrin promoter: polh from Autographa californica; promoter for the baculovirus polyhedrin gene
   1012..1030    +  CDS            capTEV™ (fragment): composite tag for in vivo biotinylation, TEV protease cleavage, and 6xHis tagging
   1068..3134    +  CDS            EIF3B (fragment): EIF3B_BOVIN - Also known as EIF3S9 From Bos taurus (Bovine).
   3166..3249    +  CDS            large T antigen (fragment): large T antigen from SV40 (simian virus 40)
   3272..3406    +  polyA_signal   SV40 poly(A) signal: SV40 polyadenylation signal
   3435..3600    -  mobile_element Tn7L: mini-Tn7 element (left end of the Tn7 transposon) Tn7
   3763..3779    +  CDS            lacZα (fragment): LacZα fragment of β-galactosidase; lacZ fragment
   3784..4238    +  rep_origin     f1 ori (sequence partly withheld): f1 bacteriophage origin of replication; arrow indicates direction of (+) strand synthesis
   4264..4368    +  promoter       AmpR promoter: bla
   4369..5229    +  CDS            AmpR: β-lactamase; bla; confers resistance to ampicillin, carbenicillin, and related antibiotics
   5400..5988    +  rep_origin     ori: high-copy-number ColE1/pMB1/pBR322/pUC origin of replication
   6174..6225    -  misc_feature   bom (fragment): basis of mobility region from pBR322
   6293..6517    -  mobile_element Tn7R: mini-Tn7 element (right end of the Tn7 transposon) Tn7
   6584..314     -  CDS            GmR (across the origin): gentamycin acetyltransferase; aacC1; confers resistance to gentamycin
