[The description below was written by a language model from this plasmid's Addgene catalogue record and pLannotate feature annotations shown in this document.]
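Description:
pFBOH-MHL_EIF3B:127-814 is a baculovirus donor (transfer) plasmid for expressing a fragment of human EIF3B, a subunit of translation initiation factor 3, in insect cells. The backbone, pFBOH-MHL, is a modified pFastBac1. In E. coli the 6.8 kb plasmid replicates from a high-copy ColE1/pUC-type origin and is selected with ampicillin through the bla gene. It also carries an f1 phage origin.

The expression cassette sits between the Tn7L and Tn7R ends of a mini-Tn7 element, together with a gentamicin acetyltransferase gene. In pFastBac-type systems, this arrangement allows the whole block to transpose into a baculovirus shuttle genome (bacmid) maintained in a suitable E. coli host. Gentamicin resistance marks the transposed segment, and the resulting bacmid is used to generate recombinant virus.

Within the cassette, the strong, very late polyhedrin promoter from Autographa californica nucleopolyhedrovirus drives the open reading frame. That frame begins with an N-terminal 6xHis tag and a TEV protease cleavage site, followed by EIF3B residues D127 to E814 (about 2.07 kb), and ends at an SV40 polyadenylation signal. The insert came from a Mammalian Gene Collection clone and was introduced by ligation-independent cloning at BseRI sites that were destroyed in the process. The depositor notes a Y760C sequence conflict. The automated annotation labels the coding region by similarity to bovine EIF3B and the tag as a capTEV fragment, but the catalogue entry identifies the insert as human with a simple His-TEV leader.

The construct is intended for producing affinity-purifiable recombinant protein with a removable tag, and it was deposited with a study evaluating the ligandability of WD40 repeat-containing proteins.
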