Addgene plasmid #210909: pFBOH-MHL_EIF3B:127-814
Purpose: Insect expression of human EIF3B fragment D127 to E814. N-terminal 6X His tag with TEV cleavage.
Depositing lab: Cheryl Arrowsmith. Depositing organization: University of Toronto. Publication: A Target Class Ligandability Evaluation of WD40 Repeat-Containing Proteins. Ackloo S, Li F, Szewczyk M, Seitova A, Loppnau P, Zeng H, Xu J, Ahmad S, Arnautova YA, Baghaie AJ, Beldar S, Bolotokova A, Centrella PA, Chau I, Clark MA, Cuozzo JW, Dehghani-Tafti S, Disch JS, Dong A, Dumas A, Feng JA, Ghiabi P, Gibson E, Gilmer J, Goldman B, Green SR, Guie MA, Guilinger JP, Harms N, Herasymenko O, Houliston S, Hutchinson A, Kearnes S, Keefe AD, Kimani SW, Kramer T, Kutera M, Kwak HA, Lento C, Li Y, Liu J, Loup J, Machado RAC, Mulhern CJ, Perveen S, Righetto GL, Riley P, Shrestha S, Sigel EA, Silva M, Sintchak MD, Slakman BL, Taylor RD, Thompson J, Torng W, Underkoffler C, von Rechenberg M, Walsh RT, Watson I, Wilson DJ, Wolf E, Yadav M, Yazdi AK, Zhang J, Zhang Y, Santhakumar V, Edwards AM, Barsyte-Lovejoy D, Schapira M, Brown PJ, Halabelian L, Arrowsmith CH. J Med Chem. 2025 Jan 23;68(2):1092-1112. doi: 10.1021/acs.jmedchem.4c02010. Epub 2024 Nov 4. PubMed 39495097.
Backbone
  Vector backbone: pFBOH-MHL
  Backbone manufacturer: pFASTBac1 Modified
  Vector type: Insect Expression
  Selectable markers: Gentamicin
Growth in bacteria
  Bacterial resistance: Ampicillin, 100 μg/mL
  Growth temperature: 37°C
  Growth strain: DH5alpha
  Copy number: High Copy
Gene/Insert
  Gene/Insert name: EIF3B:D127-E814
  Species: H. sapiens (human)
  Insert size (bp): 2070
  Mutation: Y760C sequence conflict
  Entrez Gene: EIF3B (a.k.a. EIF3-ETA, EIF3-P110, EIF3-P116, EIF3S9, PRT1)
  Promoter: Polyhedrin
  Tag / fusion protein: MHHHHHHSSGRENLYFQGMQ (N terminal on insert)
  Cloning method: Ligation Independent Cloning
  Sequencing primers: 5′ tattccggattattcataccg; 3′ ctctacaaatgtggtatggc
Resource information
  A portion of this plasmid was derived from a plasmid made by: Mammalian Gene Collection (BC001173)
Terms and licenses: Academic/Nonprofit Terms; Industry Terms: Not Available to Industry
Depositor comments: 5' Cloning Site: BseRI (destroyed), 3' Cloning Site: BseRI (destroyed).
How to cite: pFBOH-MHL_EIF3B:127-814 was a gift from Cheryl Arrowsmith (Addgene plasmid # 210909 ; http://n2t.net/addgene:210909 ; RRID:Addgene_210909)
