>Addgene plasmid #210909 | pFBOH-MHL_EIF3B:127-814 | depositor partial sequence | sequence record 411298 | Insert sequence
GACGCGGGAGGAAACGAGGGCAGAGCGGCCGAGGCCGAACCCCGGGCGCTGGAGAATGGCGACGCGGACG
AGCCCTCCTTCAGCGACCCCGAGGACTTCGTGGACGACGTGAGCGAGGAAGAATTACTGGGAGATGTACT
CAAAGATCGGCCCCAGGAAGCAGATGGAATCGATTCGGTGATTGTAGTGGACAATGTCCCTCAGGTGGGA
CCCGACCGACTTGAGAAACTCAAAAATGTCATCCACAAGATCTTTTCCAAGTTTGGGAAAATCACAAATG
ATTTTTATCCTGAAGAGGATGGGAAGACAAAAGGGTATATTTTCCTGGAGTACGCGTCCCCTGCCCACGC
TGTGGATGCTGTGAAGAACGCCGACGGCTACAAGCTTGACAAGCAGCACACATTCCGGGTCAACCTCTTT
ACGGATTTTGACAAGTATATGACGATCAGTGACGAGTGGGATATTCCAGAGAAACAGCCTTTCAAAGACC
TGGGGAACTTACGTTACTGGCTTGAAGAGGCAGAATGCAGAGATCAGTACAGTGTGATTTTTGAGAGTGG
AGACCGCACTTCCATATTCTGGAATGACGTAAAAGACCCTGTCTCAATTGAAGAAAGAGCGAGATGGACA
GAGACGTATGTGCGTTGGTCTCCTAAGGGCACCTACCTGGCTACCTTTCATCAAAGAGGCATTGCTCTAT
GGGGGGGAGAGAAATTCAAGCAAATTCAGAGATTCAGCCACCAAGGGGTTCAGCTTATTGACTTCTCACC
TTGTGAAAGGTACCTGGTGACCTTTAGCCCCCTGATGGACACGCAGGATGACCCTCAGGCCATAATCATC
TGGGACATCCTTACGGGGCACAAGAAGAGGGGTTTTCACTGTGAGAGCTCAGCCCATTGGCCTATTTTTA
AGTGGAGCCATGATGGCAAATTCTTTGCCAGAATGACCCTGGATACGCTTAGCATCTATGAAACTCCTTC
TATGGGTCTTTTGGACAAGAAGAGTTTGAAGATCTCTGGGATAAAAGACTTTTCTTGGTCTCCTGGTGGT
AACATAATCGCCTTCTGGGTGCCTGAAGACAAAGATATTCCAGCCAGGGTAACCCTGATGCAGCTCCCTA
CCAGGCAAGAGATCCGAGTGAGGAACCTGTTCAATGTGGTGGACTGCAAGCTCCATTGGCAGAAGAACGG
AGACTACTTGTGTGTGAAAGTAGATAGGACTCCGAAAGGCACCCAGGGTGTTGTCACAAATTTTGAAATT
TTCCGAATGAGGGAGAAACAGGTACCTGTGGATGTGGTCGAGATGAAAGAAACCATCATAGCCTTTGCCT
GGGAACCAAATGGAAGTAAGTTTGCTGTGCTGCACGGAGAGGCTCCGCGGATATCTGTGTCTTTCTACCA
CGTCAAAAACAACGGGAAGATTGAACTCATCAAGATGTTCGACAAGCAGCAGGCGAACACCATCTTCTGG
AGCCCCCAAGGACAGTTCGTGGTGTTGGCGGGCCTGAGGAGTATGAACGGTGCCTTAGCGTTTGTGGACA
CTTCGGACTGCACGGTCATGAACATCGCAGAGCACTACATGGCTTCCGACGTCGAATGGGATCCTACTGG
GCGCTACGTCGTCACCTCTGTGTCCTGGTGGAGCCATAAGGTGGACAACGCGTACTGGCTGTGGACTTTC
CAGGGACGCCTCCTGCAGAAGAACAACAAGGACCGCTTCTGCCAGCTGCTGTGGCGGCCCCGGCCTCCCA
CACTCCTGAGCCAGGAACAGATCAAGCAAATTAAAAAGGATCTGAAGAAATACTCTAAGATCTTTGAACA
GAAGGATCGTTTGAGTCAGTCCAAAGCCTCAAAGGAATTGGTGGAGAGAAGGCGCACCATGATGGAAGAT
TTCCGGAAGTGCCGGAAAATGGCCCAGGAGCTCTATATGGAGCAGAAAAACGAGCGCCTGGAGTTGCGAG
GAGGGGTGGACACTGACGAGCTGGACAGCAACGTGGACGACTGGGAAGAGGAGACCATTGAGTTCTTCGT
CACTGAAGAAATCATTCCCCTCGGGAATCAGGAG
